>Addgene plasmid #183988 | H2B-HT-mGold | addgene full sequence | sequence record 362754 | Addgene NGS Result
CCTGATTCTGTGGATAACCGTATTACCGCCATGCATTAGTTATTAATAGTAATCAATTACGGGGTCATTA
GTTCATAGCCCATATATGGAGTTCCGCGTTACATAACTTACGGTAAATGGCCCGCCTGGCTGACCGCCCA
ACGACCCCCGCCCATTGACGTCAATAATGACGTATGTTCCCATAGTAACGCCAATAGGGACTTTCCATTG
ACGTCAATGGGTGGAGTATTTACGGTAAACTGCCCACTTGGCAGTACATCAAGTGTATCATATGCCAAGT
ACGCCCCCTATTGACGTCAATGACGGTAAATGGCCCGCCTGGCATTATGCCCAGTACATGACCTTATGGG
ACTTTCCTACTTGGCAGTACATCTACGTATTAGTCATCGCTATTACCATGGTGATGCGGTTTTGGCAGTA
CATCAATGGGCGTGGATAGCGGTTTGACTCACGGGGATTTCCAAGTCTCCACCCCATTGACGTCAATGGG
AGTTTGTTTTGGCACCAAAATCAACGGGACTTTCCAAAATGTCGTAACAACTCCGCCCCATTGACGCAAA
TGGGCGGTAGGCGTGTACGGTGGGAGGTCTATATAAGCAGAGCTGGTTTAGTGAACCGTCAGATCCGCTA
GCGCTACCGGACTCAGATCTCGAGCTCAAGCTTCGAATTCTGCAGTCGACGGTACCGCCACCATGCCAGA
GCCAGCGAAGTCTGCTCCCGCCCCGAAAAAGGGCTCCAAGAAGGCGGTGACTAAGGCGCAGAAGAAAGGC
GGCAAGAAGCGCAAGCGCAGCCGCAAGGAGAGCTATTCCATCTATGTGTACAAGGTTCTGAAGCAGGTCC
ACCCTGACACCGGCATTTCGTCCCAGGCCATGGGCATCATGAATTCGTTTGTGAACGACATTTTCGAGCG
CATCGCAGGTGAGGCTTCCCGCCTGGCGCATTACAACAAGCGCTCGACCATCACCTCCAGGGAGATCCAG
ACGGCCGTGCGCCTGCTGCTGCCTGGGGAGTTGGCCAAGCACGCCGTGTCCGAGGGTACTAAGGCCATCA
CCAAGTACACTAGCGCTAAGCAGTCGACCGGCAGCGAAATCGGTACTGGCTTTCCATTCGACCCCCATTA
TGTGGAAGTCCTGGGCGAGCGCATGCACTACGTCGATGTTGGTCCGCGCGATGGCACCCCTGTGCTGTTC
CTGCACGGTAACCCGACCTCCTCCTACGTGTGGCGCAACATCATCCCGCATGTTGCACCGACCCATCGCT
GCATTGCTCCAGACCTGATCGGTATGGGCAAATCCGACAAACCAGACCTGGGTTATTTCTTCGACGACCA
CGTCCGCTTCATGGATGCCTTCATCGAAGCCCTGGGTCTGGAAGAGGTCGTCCTGGTCATTCACGACTGG
GGCTCCGCTCTGGGTTTCCACTGGGCCAAGCGCAATCCAGAGCGCGTCAAAGGTATTGCATTTATGGAGT
TCATCCGCCCTATCCCGACCTGGGACGAATGGCCAGAATTTGCCCGCGAGACCTTCCAGGCCTTCCGCAC
CACCGACGTCGGCCGCAAGCTGATCATCGATCAGAACGTTTTTATCGAGGGTACGCTGCCGATGGGTGTC
GTCCGCCCGCTGACTGAAGTCGAGATGGACCATTACCGCGAGCCGTTCCTGAATCCTGTTGACCGCGAGC
CACTGTGGCGCTTCCCAAACGAGCTGCCAATCGCCGGTGAGCCAGCGAACATCGTCGCGCTGGTCGAAGA
ATACATGGACTGGCTGCACCAGTCCCCTGTCCCGAAGCTGCTGTTCTGGGGCACCCCAGGCGTTCTGATC
CCACCGGCCGAAGCCGCTCGCCTGGCCAAAAGCCTGCCTAACTGCAAGGCTGTGGACATCGGCCCGGGTC
TGAATCTGCTGCAAGAAGACAACCCGGACCTGATCGGCAGCGAGATCGCGCGCTGGCTGTCCACGCTCGA
GATTTCCGGCGTGAGCAAGGGCGAGGAGCTGTTCACCGGGGTGGTGCCCATCCTGGTCGAGCTGGACGGC
GACGTAAACGGCCACAAGTTCAGCGTGTCCGGCGAGGGCGAGGGCGATGCCACCTACGGCAAGCTGACCC
TGAAGTTCATCTGCACCACCGGCAAGCTGCCCGTGCCCTGGCCCACCCTCGTGACCAGCCTGGGCTACGG
CCTGCAGTGCTTCGCCCGCTACCCCGACCACATGAAGCAGCACGACTTCTTCAAGTCCGCCATGCCCGAA
GGCTACGTCCAGGAGCGCACCATCTTCTTCAAGGACGACGGCAACTACAAGACCCGCGCCGAGGTGAAGT
TCGAGGGCGACACCCTGGTGAACCGCATCGAGCTGAAGGGCATCGACTTCAAGGAGGACGGCAACATCCT
GGGGCACAAGCTGGAGTACAACTACAACAGCCACAACGTCTATATCACCGCCGACAAGCAGAAGAACGGC
ATCAAGGCCAACTTCAAGATCCGCCACAACATCGAGGACGGCGGCGTGCAGCTCGCCGACCACTACCAGC
AGAACACCCCCATCGGCGACGGCCCCGTGCTGCTGCCCGACAACCACTACCTGAGCTACCAGTCCAAGCT
GAGCAAAGACCCCAACGAGAAGCGCGATCACATGGTCCTGCTGGAGTTCGTGACCGCCGCCGGGATCACT
CTCGGCATGGACGAGCTGTACAAGTAAGAGAGCTAAGCGGCCGCGACTCTAGATCATAATCAGCCATACC
ACATTTGTAGAGGTTTTACTTGCTTTAAAAAACCTCCCACACCTCCCCCTGAACCTGAAACATAAAATGA
ATGCAATTGTTGTTGTTAACTTGTTTATTGCAGCTTATAATGGTTACAAATAAAGCAATAGCATCACAAA
TTTCACAAATAAAGCATTTTTTTCACTGCATTCTAGTTGTGGTTTGTCCAAACTCATCAATGTATCTTAA
GGCGTAAATTGTAAGCGTTAATATTTTGTTAAAATTCGCGTTAAATTTTTGTTAAATCAGCTCATTTTTT
AACCAATAGGCCGAAATCGGCAAAATCCCTTATAAATCAAAAGAATAGACCGAGATAGGGT
[37 nt withheld, positions 3072-3108]
AAAGAACGTGGACTCCAACGTCAAAGG
[49 nt withheld, positions 3136-3184]
T
[91 nt withheld, positions 3186-3276]
G
[124 nt withheld, positions 3278-3401]
CAGGTGGCACTTTTCGGGGAAATGTGCGCGGAACCCCTATTTGTTTATTTTTCTAAATACATTCAAATAT
GTATCCGCTCATGAGACAATAACCCTGATAAATGCTTCAATAATATTGAAAAAGGAAGAGTCCTGAGGCG
GAAAGAACCAGCTGTGGAATGTGTGTCAGTTAGGGTGTGGAAAGTCCCCAGGCTCCCCAGCAGGCAGAAG
TATGCAAAGCATGCATCTCAATTAGTCAGCAACCAGGTGTGGAAAGTCCCCAGGCTCCCCAGCAGGCAGA
AGTATGCAAAGCATGCATCTCAATTAGTCAGCAACCATAGTCCCGCCCCTAACTCCGCCCATCCCGCCCC
TAACTCCGCCCAGTTCCGCCCATTCTCCGCCCCATGGCTGACTAATTTTTTTTATTTATGCAGAGGCCGA
GGCCGCCTCGGCCTCTGAGCTATTCCAGAAGTAGTGAGGAGGCTTTTTTGGAGGCCTAGGCTTTTGCAAA
GATCGATCAAGAGACAGGATGAGGATCGTTTCGCATGATTGAACAAGATGGATTGCACGCAGGTTCTCCG
GCCGCTTGGGTGGAGAGGCTATTCGGCTATGACTGGGCACAACAGACAATCGGCTGCTCTGATGCCGCCG
TGTTCCGGCTGTCAGCGCAGGGGCGCCCGGTTCTTTTTGTCAAGACCGACCTGTCCGGTGCCCTGAATGA
ACTGCAAGACGAGGCAGCGCGGCTATCGTGGCTGGCCACGACGGGCGTTCCTTGCGCAGCTGTGCTCGAC
GTTGTCACTGAAGCGGGAAGGGACTGGCTGCTATTGGGCGAAGTGCCGGGGCAGGATCTCCTGTCATCTC
ACCTTGCTCCTGCCGAGAAAGTATCCATCATGGCTGATGCAATGCGGCGGCTGCATACGCTTGATCCGGC
TACCTGCCCATTCGACCACCAAGCGAAACATCGCATCGAGCGAGCACGTACTCGGATGGAAGCCGGTCTT
GTCGATCAGGATGATCTGGACGAAGAGCATCAGGGGCTCGCGCCAGCCGAACTGTTCGCCAGGCTCAAGG
CGAGCATGCCCGACGGCGAGGATCTCGTCGTGACCCATGGCGATGCCTGCTTGCCGAATATCATGGTGGA
AAATGGCCGCTTTTCTGGATTCATCGACTGTGGCCGGCTGGGTGTGGCGGACCGCTATCAGGACATAGCG
TTGGCTACCCGTGATATTGCTGAAGAGCTTGGCGGCGAATGGGCTGACCGCTTCCTCGTGCTTTACGGTA
TCGCCGCTCCCGATTCGCAGCGCATCGCCTTCTATCGCCTTCTTGACGAGTTCTTCTGAGCGGGACTCTG
GGGTTCGAAATGACCGACCAAGCGACGCCCAACCTGCCATCACGAGATTTCGATTCCACCGCCGCCTTCT
ATGAAAGGTTGGGCTTCGGAATCGTTTTCCGGGACGCCGGCTGGATGATCCTCCAGCGCGGGGATCTCAT
GCTGGAGTTCTTCGCCCACCCTAGGGGGAGGCTAACTGAAACACGGAAGGAGACAATACCGGAAGGAACC
CGCGCTATGACGGCAATAAAAAGACAGAATAAAACGCACGGTGTTGGGTCGTTTGTTCATAAACGCGGGG
TTCGGTCCCAGGGCTGGCACTCTGTCGATACCCCACCGAGACCCCATTGGGGTCAATACGCCCGCGTTTC
TTCCTTTTCCCCACCCCACCCCCCAAGTTCGGGTGAAGGCCCAGGGCTCGCAGCCAACGTCGGGGCGGCA
GGCCCTGCCATAGCCTCAGGTTACTCATATATACTTTAGATTGATTTAAAACTTCATTTTTAATTTAAAA
GGATCTAGGTGAAGATCCTTTTTGATAATCTCATGACCAAAATCCCTTAACGTGAGTTTTCGTTCCACTG
AGCGTCAGACCCCGTAGAAAAGATCAAAGGATCTTCTTGAGATCCTTTTTTTCTGCGCGTAATCTGCTGC
TTGCAAACAAAAAAACCACCGCTACCAGCGGTGGTTTGTTTGCCGGATCAAGAGCTACCAACTCTTTTTC
CGAAGGTAACTGGCTTCAGCAGAGCGCAGATACCAAATACTGTTCTTCTAGTGTAGCCGTAGTTAGGCCA
CCACTTCAAGAACTCTGTAGCACCGCCTACATACCTCGCTCTGCTAATCCTGTTACCAGTGGCTGCTGCC
AGTGGCGATAAGTCGTGTCTTACCGGGTTGGACTCAAGACGATAGTTACCGGATAAGGCGCAGCGGTCGG
GCTGAACGGGGGGTTCGTGCACACAGCCCAGCTTGGAGCGAACGACCTACACCGAACTGAGATACCTACA
GCGTGAGCTATGAGAAAGCGCCACGCTTCCCGAAGGGAGAAAGGCGGACAGGTATCCGGTAAGCGGCAGG
GTCGGAACAGGAGAGCGCACGAGGGAGCTTCCAGGGGGAAACGCCTGGTATCTTTATAGTCCTGTCGGGT
TTCGCCACCTCTGACTTGAGCGTCGATTTTTGTGATGCTCGTCAGGGGGGCGGAGCCTATGGAAAAACGC
CAGCAACGCGGCCTTTTTACGGTTCCTGGCCTTTTGCTGGCCTTTTGCTCACATGTTCTTTCCTGCGTTA
TCC
Features (pLannotate 1.2.2; 17 found; start..end, strand, type, name):
      1..29      +  rep_origin     RSF ori (fragment): Plasmids containing the RSF 1030 origin of replication can be propagated in E. coli cells that contain additional plasmids with compatible origins.
     97..400     +  enhancer       CMV enhancer: human cytomegalovirus immediate early enhancer
    401..604     +  promoter       CMV promoter: human cytomegalovirus (CMV) immediate early promoter
    627..688     +  misc_feature   MCS (fragment): multiple cloning site
    693..1070    +  CDS            H2B: human histone H2B; HIST1H2BJ
   1086..1970    +  CDS            HaloTag®: modified bacterial dehalogenase that forms covalent bonds with chloroalkane derivatives
   1971..2687    +  CDS            mGold: photostable derivative of mVenus (Lee et al., 2020) mammalian codon-optimized
   2712..2795    +  CDS            large T antigen (fragment): large T antigen from SV40 (simian virus 40)
   2818..2939    +  polyA_signal   SV40 poly(A) signal: SV40 polyadenylation signal
   2973..3401    -  rep_origin     f1 ori (sequence partly withheld): f1 bacteriophage origin of replication; arrow indicates direction of (+) strand synthesis
   3428..3532    +  promoter       AmpR promoter: bla
   3534..3891    +  promoter       SV40 promoter: SV40 enhancer and early promoter
   3926..4720    +  CDS            NeoR/KanR: aminoglycoside phosphotransferase from Tn5; aph(3')-II (or nptII); confers resistance to neomycin, kanamycin, and G418 (Geneticin®)
   4741..4893    +  CDS            ble (fragment): BLE_KLEPN - Experimental evidence at protein level: Swiss-Prot protein existence level 1. Binding protein with a strong affinity to the bleomycin family of antibiotics. Binds to CL990; an antimitotic-antibiotic compound. From Klebsiella pneumoniae.
   4952..4999    +  polyA_signal   HSV TK poly(A) signal: herpes simplex virus thymidine kinase polyadenylation signal (Cole and Stacy, 1985)
   5090..5106    -  polyA_signal   bGH poly(A) signal (fragment): bovine growth hormone polyadenylation signal
   5328..5916    +  rep_origin     ori: high-copy-number ColE1/pMB1/pBR322/pUC origin of replication
