[The description below was written by a language model from this plasmid's Addgene catalogue record and pLannotate feature annotations shown in this document.]
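Description:
H2B-HT-mGold is a 5,994 bp mammalian expression plasmid built on a pN1-type backbone, designed to place a fluorescent HaloTag7 fusion protein in the nucleus of transfected cells. It is maintained at high copy in E. coli through a ColE1/pUC-type origin and selected with kanamycin. The resistance cassette is the dual-purpose NeoR/KanR gene (Tn5 aminoglycoside phosphotransferase), preceded by both a bacterial bla promoter and the SV40 enhancer/early promoter and followed by the HSV TK polyadenylation signal, so the same gene confers kanamycin resistance in bacteria and could support G418 selection in mammalian cells. An f1 origin is also present. Several short annotated fragments (RSF ori, ble, bGH poly(A), SV40 large T antigen) appear to be partial matches to backbone sequence rather than functional elements.

The expression unit is driven by the human cytomegalovirus immediate early enhancer and promoter and terminated by the SV40 poly(A) signal. It encodes a single three-part fusion assembled by Gibson cloning: human histone H2B (HIST1H2BJ/H2BC11) at the N terminus, then HaloTag, then mGold, a photostable, mammalian codon-optimized derivative of mVenus. Incorporation of H2B into chromatin anchors the fusion in the nucleus. HaloTag, a modified bacterial dehalogenase, reacts covalently with chloroalkane-bearing ligands, allowing synthetic probes to be tethered at that location, while mGold provides a constant yellow fluorescent signal marking expression and localization. The associated publication concerns a locally activatable sensor for quantifying organellar glutathione, which suggests the construct serves to target such a HaloTag-reactive probe to the nucleus, although the record does not describe this use in detail.
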