Addgene plasmid #183988: H2B-HT-mGold
Purpose: Expresses fluorescent HaloTag7 fusion protein in mammalian cells with nuclear localization.
Depositing lab: Pablo Rivera-Fuentes. Publication: A locally activatable sensor for robust quantification of organellar glutathione. Emmert S, Quargnali G, Thallmair S, Rivera-Fuentes P. Nat Chem. 2023 Oct;15(10):1415-1421. doi: 10.1038/s41557-023-01249-3. Epub 2023 Jun 15. PubMed 37322101.
Backbone
  Vector backbone: pN1
  Vector type: Mammalian Expression
Growth in bacteria
  Bacterial resistance: Kanamycin, 50 μg/mL
  Growth temperature: 37°C
  Growth strain: DH5alpha
  Copy number: High Copy
Gene/Insert
  Gene/Insert name: H2B
  Species: H. sapiens (human)
  Insert size (bp): 1995
  Entrez Gene: H2BC11 (a.k.a. H2B/r, H2BFR, H2BJ, HIST1H2BJ)
  Tag / fusion protein: HaloTag, mGold (C terminal on insert)
  Cloning method: Gibson Cloning
Terms and licenses: Academic/Nonprofit Terms; Industry Terms: Not Available to Industry
How to cite: H2B-HT-mGold was a gift from Pablo Rivera-Fuentes (Addgene plasmid # 183988 ; http://n2t.net/addgene:183988 ; RRID:Addgene_183988)
